Addgene plasmid #121703: IH101: pMVP (L5-L4) OLLAS epitope tag
Purpose: pMVP L5-L4 entry plasmid, contains OLLAS epitope tag for 4-component MultiSite Gateway Pro assembly. Allows N-term epitope tag fusion to gene of interest.
Depositing lab: Christopher Newgard. Depositing organization: Duke University. Publication: Creation of versatile cloning platforms for transgene expression and dCas9-based epigenome editing. Haldeman JM, Conway AE, Arlotto ME, Slentz DH, Muoio DM, Becker TC, Newgard CB. Nucleic Acids Res. 2018 Dec 27. pii: 5264291. doi: 10.1093/nar/gky1286. PubMed 30590691.
Backbone
  Vector backbone: pDONR221 P5-P4
  Backbone manufacturer: Invitrogen
  Backbone size w/o insert (bp): 2554
  Vector type: Synthetic Biology ; pMVP Gateway Entry Plasmid
Growth in bacteria
  Bacterial resistance: Kanamycin, 50 μg/mL
  Growth temperature: 37°C
  Growth strain: DH5alpha
  Copy number: High Copy
Gene/Insert
  Gene/Insert name: OLLAS epitope tag (open)
  Species: Synthetic
  Insert size (bp): 126
  Cloning method: Gateway Cloning
  Sequencing primers: 5′ M13F; 3′ M13R
Terms and licenses: Academic/Nonprofit Terms; Industry Terms: Not Available to Industry
How to cite: IH101: pMVP (L5-L4) OLLAS epitope tag was a gift from Christopher Newgard (Addgene plasmid # 121703 ; http://n2t.net/addgene:121703 ; RRID:Addgene_121703)
