[The description below was written by a language model from this plasmid's Addgene catalogue record and pLannotate feature annotations shown in this document.]
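Description:
IH101: pMVP (L5-L4) OLLAS epitope tag is a small Gateway entry plasmid (about 2.7 kb) built on the Invitrogen pDONR221 P5-P4 backbone and belonging to the pMVP modular cloning platform. It is not an expression vector in its own right; it is a bacterial donor of one module for 4-component MultiSite Gateway Pro assembly. It is maintained in E. coli at high copy through a ColE1/pUC-type origin and selected with kanamycin via the aph(3')-Ia KanR gene. Upstream of the cassette lie the rrnB T1 and T2 transcription terminators typical of pDONR backbones, which insulate the insert from read-through transcription. A T7 promoter sits just outside the attL4 site, and short lacI and lacZα fragments are backbone remnants with no functional role.

The payload is a 126 bp synthetic insert flanked by attL5 and attL4 recombination sites. It consists of the Xenopus laevis beta-globin 5'-UTR, a translational enhancer, followed by the coding sequence for the OLLAS epitope tag (E. coli OmpF linker and mouse Langerin fusion sequence). The insert is recorded as "open", presumably meaning that the tag lacks a stop codon so translation can continue across the attachment site into the next module. In an LR Clonase reaction, the specific att sites fix the position and orientation of this element between the neighbouring entry modules, placing the tag immediately before a gene of interest and yielding an N-terminal OLLAS fusion for antibody-based detection. The promoter driving expression is not carried here and comes from another module or the destination vector.
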