Features (pLannotate 1.2.2; 11 found; start..end, strand, type, name):
    121..213     +  CDS            lacI (fragment): lac repressor; lacI; The lac repressor binds to the lac operator to inhibit transcription in E. coli. This inhibition can be relieved by adding lactose or isopropyl-β-D-thiogalactopyranoside (IPTG).
    268..295     -  terminator     rrnB T2 terminator: transcription terminator T2 from the E. coli rrnB gene
    427..470     +  terminator     rrnB T1 terminator: Escherichia coli rrnB; transcription terminator T1 from the E. coli rrnB gene
    517..553     -  CDS            lacZα (fragment): LacZα fragment of β-galactosidase; lacZ fragment
    570..665     +  protein_bind   attL5: mutant version of attL; recombination site for the Gateway® LR reaction LR Clonase™
    680..722     +  5'UTR          Xenopus globin 5'-UTR: translational enhancer from the 5'-UTR of the major beta-globin gene of Xenopus laevis
    737..778     +  CDS            OLLAS tag: Escherichia coli OmpF Linker and mouse Langerin fusion sequence tag (Park et al., 2008)
    795..890     -  protein_bind   attL4: mutant version of attL; recombination site for the Gateway® LR reaction LR Clonase™
    922..940     -  promoter       T7 promoter: promoter for bacteriophage T7 RNA polymerase
   1074..1883    +  CDS            KanR: aminoglycoside phosphotransferase; aph(3')-Ia; confers resistance to kanamycin in bacteria or G418 (Geneticin®) in eukaryotes
   2030..2618    +  rep_origin     ori: high-copy-number ColE1/pMB1/pBR322/pUC origin of replication
>Addgene plasmid #121703 | IH101: pMVP (L5-L4) OLLAS epitope tag | addgene full sequence | sequence record 237109 | Addgene NGS Result
CTTTCCTGCGTTATCCCCTGATTCTGTGGATAACCGTATTACCGCCTTTGAGTGAGCTGATACCGCTCGC
CGCAGCCGAACGACCGAGCGCAGCGAGTCAGTGAGCGAGGAAGCGGAAGAGCGCCCAATACGCAAACCGC
CTCTCCCCGCGCGTTGGCCGATTCATTAATGCAGCTGGCACGACAGGTTTCCCGACTGGAAAGCGGGCAG
TGAGCGCAACGCAATTAATACGCGTACCGCTAGCCAGGAAGAGTTTGTAGAAACGCAAAAAGGCCATCCG
TCAGGATGGCCTTCTGCTTAGTTTGATGCCTGGCAGTTTATGGCGGGCGTCCTGCCCGCCACCCTCCGGG
CCGTTGCTTCACAACGTTCAAATCCGCTCCCGGCGGATTTGTCCTACTCAGGAGAGCGTTCACCGACAAA
CAACAGATAAAACGAAAGGCCCAGTCTTCCGACTGAGCCTTTCGTTTTATTTGATGCCTGGCAGTTCCCT
ACTCTCGCGTTAACGCTAGCATGGATGTTTTCCCAGTCACGACGTTGTAAAACGACGGCCAGTCTTAAGC
TCGGGCCCCAAATAATGATTTTATTTTGACTGATAGTGACCTGTTCGTTGCAACAAATTGATGAGCAATG
CTTTTTTATAATGCCAACTTTGTATACAAAAGTTGTAGAATACAAGCTTCTTGTTCTTTTTGCAGAAGCT
CAGAATAAACGCTCAACTTTGGCAGATCTGAACATGAGCGGCTTCGCCAACGAGCTGGGACCCAGGCTGA
TGGGAAAGGGAGGCGGATCCCACCCAACTTTTCTATACAAAGTTGGCATTATAAGAAAGCATTGCTTATC
AATTTGTTGCAACGAACAGGTCACTATCAGTCAAAATAAAATCATTATTTGCCATCCAGCTGCAGGGCGG
CCGCGATATCCCCTATAGTGAGTCGTATTACATGGTCATAGCTGTTTCCTGGCAGCTCTGGCCCGTGTCT
CAAAATCTCTGATGTTACATTGCACAAGATAAAAATATATCATCATGAACAATAAAACTGTCTGCTTACA
TAAACAGTAATACAAGGGGTGTTATGAGCCATATTCAACGGGAAACGTCGAGGCCGCGATTAAATTCCAA
CATGGATGCTGATTTATATGGGTATAAATGGGCTCGCGATAATGTCGGGCAATCAGGTGCGACAATCTAT
CGCTTGTATGGGAAGCCCGATGCGCCAGAGTTGTTTCTGAAACATGGCAAAGGTAGCGTTGCCAATGATG
TTACAGATGAGATGGTCAGACTAAACTGGCTGACGGAATTTATGCCTCTTCCGACCATCAAGCATTTTAT
CCGTACTCCTGATGATGCATGGTTACTCACCACTGCGATCCCCGGAAAAACAGCATTCCAGGTATTAGAA
GAATATCCTGATTCAGGTGAAAATATTGTTGATGCGCTGGCAGTGTTCCTGCGCCGGTTGCATTCGATTC
CTGTTTGTAATTGTCCTTTTAACAGCGATCGCGTATTTCGTCTCGCTCAGGCGCAATCACGAATGAATAA
CGGTTTGGTTGATGCGAGTGATTTTGATGACGAGCGTAATGGCTGGCCTGTTGAACAAGTCTGGAAAGAA
ATGCATAAACTTTTGCCATTCTCACCGGATTCAGTCGTCACTCATGGTGATTTCTCACTTGATAACCTTA
TTTTTGACGAGGGGAAATTAATAGGTTGTATTGATGTTGGACGAGTCGGAATCGCAGACCGATACCAGGA
TCTTGCCATCCTATGGAACTGCCTCGGTGAGTTTTCTCCTTCATTACAGAAACGGCTTTTTCAAAAATAT
GGTATTGATAATCCTGATATGAATAAATTGCAGTTTCATTTGATGCTCGATGAGTTTTTCTAATCAGAAT
TGGTTAATTGGTTGTAACACTGGCAGAGCATTACGCTGACTTGACGGGACGGCGCAAGCTCATGACCAAA
ATCCCTTAACGTGAGTTACGCGTCGTTCCACTGAGCGTCAGACCCCGTAGAAAAGATCAAAGGATCTTCT
TGAGATCCTTTTTTTCTGCGCGTAATCTGCTGCTTGCAAACAAAAAAACCACCGCTACCAGCGGTGGTTT
GTTTGCCGGATCAAGAGCTACCAACTCTTTTTCCGAAGGTAACTGGCTTCAGCAGAGCGCAGATACCAAA
TACTGTTCTTCTAGTGTAGCCGTAGTTAGGCCACCACTTCAAGAACTCTGTAGCACCGCCTACATACCTC
GCTCTGCTAATCCTGTTACCAGTGGCTGCTGCCAGTGGCGATAAGTCGTGTCTTACCGGGTTGGACTCAA
GACGATAGTTACCGGATAAGGCGCAGCGGTCGGGCTGAACGGGGGGTTCGTGCACACAGCCCAGCTTGGA
GCGAACGACCTACACCGAACTGAGATACCTACAGCGTGAGCTATGAGAAAGCGCCACGCTTCCCGAAGGG
AGAAAGGCGGACAGGTATCCGGTAAGCGGCAGGGTCGGAACAGGAGAGCGCACGAGGGAGCTTCCAGGGG
GAAACGCCTGGTATCTTTATAGTCCTGTCGGGTTTCGCCACCTCTGACTTGAGCGTCGATTTTTGTGATG
CTCGTCAGGGGGGCGGAGCCTATGGAAAAACGCCAGCAACGCGGCCTTTTTACGGTTCCTGGCCTTTTGC
TGGCCTTTTGCTCACATGTT
